>Addgene plasmid #170318 | P-Ef1a-RPL22-3XFlag-P2A-EGFP-T2A-Puro | addgene full sequence | sequence record 333013 | Addgene NGS Result
ACCCTATCTCGGTCTATTCTTTTGATTTATAAGGGATTTTGCCGATTTCGGCCTATTGGTTAAAAAATGA
GCTGATTTAACAAAAATTTAACGCGAATTAATTCTGTGGAATGTGTGTCAGTTAGGGTGTGGAAAGTCCC
CAGGCTCCCCAGCAGGCAGAAGTATGCAAAGCATGCATCTCAATTAGTCAGCAACCAGGTGTGGAAAGTC
CCCAGGCTCCCCAGCAGGCAGAAGTATGCAAAGCATGCATCTCAATTAGTCAGCAACCATAGTCCCGCCC
CTAACTCCGCCCATCCCGCCCCTAACTCCGCCCAGTTCCGCCCATTCTCCGCCCCATGGCTGACTAATTT
TTTTTATTTATGCAGAGGCCGAGGCCGCCTCTGCCTCTGAGCTATTCCAGAAGTAGTGAGGAGGCTTTTT
TGGAGGCCTAGGCTTTTGCAAAAAGCTCCCGGGAGCTTGTATATCCATTTTCGGATCTGATCAGCACGTG
TTGACAATTAATCATCGGCATAGTATATCGGCATAGTATAATACGACAAGGTGAGGAACTAAACCATGGC
CAAGTTGACCAGTGCCGTTCCGGTGCTCACCGCGCGCGACGTCGCCGGAGCGGTCGAGTTCTGGACCGAC
CGGCTCGGGTTCTCCCGGGACTTCGTGGAGGACGACTTCGCCGGTGTGGTCCGGGACGACGTGACCCTGT
TCATCAGCGCGGTCCAGGACCAGGTGGTGCCGGACAACACCCTGGCCTGGGTGTGGGTGCGCGGCCTGGA
CGAGCTGTACGCCGAGTGGTCGGAGGTCGTGTCCACGAACTTCCGGGACGCCTCCGGGCCGGCCATGACC
GAGATCGGCGAGCAGCCGTGGGGGCGGGAGTTCGCCCTGCGCGACCCGGCCGGCAACTGCGTGCACTTCG
TGGCCGAGGAGCAGGACTGACACGTGCTACGAGATTTCGATTCCACCGCCGCCTTCTATGAAAGGTTGGG
CTTCGGAATCGTTTTCCGGGACGCCGGCTGGATGATCCTCCAGCGCGGGGATCTCATGCTGGAGTTCTTC
GCCCACCCCAACTTGTTTATTGCAGCTTATAATGGTTACAAATAAAGCAATAGCATCACAAATTTCACAA
ATAAAGCATTTTTTTCACTGCATTCTAGTTGTGGTTTGTCCAAACTCATCAATGTATCTTATCATGTCTG
TATACCGTCGACCTCTAGCTAGAGCTTGGCGTAATCATGGTCATAGCTGTTTCCTGTGTGAAATTGTTAT
CCGCTCACAATTCCACACAACATACGAGCCGGAAGCATAAAGTGTAAAGCCTGGGGTGCCTAATGAGTGA
GCTAACTCACATTAATTGCGTTGCGCTCACTGCCCGCTTTCCAGTCGGGAAACCTGTCGTGCCAGCTGCA
TTAATGAATCGGCCAACGCGCGGGGAGAGGCGGTTTGCGTATTGGGCGCTCTTCCGCTTCCTCGCTCACT
GACTCGCTGCGCTCGGTCGTTCGGCTGCGGCGAGCGGTATCAGCTCACTCAAAGGCGGTAATACGGTTAT
CCACAGAATCAGGGGATAACGCAGGAAAGAACATGTGAGCAAAAGGCCAGCAAAAGGCCAGGAACCGTAA
AAAGGCCGCGTTGCTGGCGTTTTTCCATAGGCTCCGCCCCCCTGACGAGCATCACAAAAATCGACGCTCA
AGTCAGAGGTGGCGAAACCCGACAGGACTATAAAGATACCAGGCGTTTCCCCCTGGAAGCTCCCTCGTGC
GCTCTCCTGTTCCGACCCTGCCGCTTACCGGATACCTGTCCGCCTTTCTCCCTTCGGGAAGCGTGGCGCT
TTCTCATAGCTCACGCTGTAGGTATCTCAGTTCGGTGTAGGTCGTTCGCTCCAAGCTGGGCTGTGTGCAC
GAACCCCCCGTTCAGCCCGACCGCTGCGCCTTATCCGGTAACTATCGTCTTGAGTCCAACCCGGTAAGAC
ACGACTTATCGCCACTGGCAGCAGCCACTGGTAACAGGATTAGCAGAGCGAGGTATGTAGGCGGTGCTAC
AGAGTTCTTGAAGTGGTGGCCTAACTACGGCTACACTAGAAGAACAGTATTTGGTATCTGCGCTCTGCTG
AAGCCAGTTACCTTCGGAAAAAGAGTTGGTAGCTCTTGATCCGGCAAACAAACCACCGCTGGTAGCGGTG
GTTTTTTTGTTTGCAAGCAGCAGATTACGCGCAGAAAAAAAGGATCTCAAGAAGATCCTTTGATCTTTTC
TACGGGGTCTGACGCTCAGTGGAACGAAAACTCACGTTAAGGGATTTTGGTCATGAGATTATCAAAAAGG
ATCTTCACCTAGATCCTTTTAAATTAAAAATGAAGTTTTAAATCAATCTAAAGTATATATGAGTAAACTT
GGTCTGACAGTTACCAATGCTTAATCAGTGAGGCACCTATCTCAGCGATCTGTCTATTTCGTTCATCCAT
AGTTGCCTGACTCCCCGTCGTGTAGATAACTACGATACGGGAGGGCTTACCATCTGGCCCCAGTGCTGCA
ATGATACCGCGAGACCCACGCTCACCGGCTCCAGATTTATCAGCAATAAACCAGCCAGCCGGAAGGGCCG
AGCGCAGAAGTGGTCCTGCAACTTTATCCGCCTCCATCCAGTCTATTAATTGTTGCCGGGAAGCTAGAGT
AAGTAGTTCGCCAGTTAATAGTTTGCGCAACGTTGTTGCCATTGCTACAGGCATCGTGGTGTCACGCTCG
TCGTTTGGTATGGCTTCATTCAGCTCCGGTTCCCAACGATCAAGGCGAGTTACATGATCCCCCATGTTGT
GCAAAAAAGCGGTTAGCTCCTTCGGTCCTCCGATCGTTGTCAGAAGTAAGTTGGCCGCAGTGTTATCACT
CATGGTTATGGCAGCACTGCATAATTCTCTTACTGTCATGCCATCCGTAAGATGCTTTTCTGTGACTGGT
GAGTACTCAACCAAGTCATTCTGAGAATAGTGTATGCGGCGACCGAGTTGCTCTTGCCCGGCGTCAATAC
GGGATAATACCGCGCCACATAGCAGAACTTTAAAAGTGCTCATCATTGGAAAACGTTCTTCGGGGCGAAA
ACTCTCAAGGATCTTACCGCTGTTGAGATCCAGTTCGATGTAACCCACTCGTGCACCCAACTGATCTTCA
GCATCTTTTACTTTCACCAGCGTTTCTGGGTGAGCAAAAACAGGAAGGCAAAATGCCGCAAAAAAGGGAA
TAAGGGCGACACGGAAATGTTGAATACTCATACTCTTCCTTTTTCAATATTATTGAAGCATTTATCAGGG
TTATTGTCTCATGAGCGGATACATATTTGAATGTATTTAGAAAAATAAACAAATAGGGGTTCCGCGCACA
TTTCCCCGAAAAGTGCCACCTGACGTCGACGGATCGGGAGATCTCCCGATCCCCTATGGTGCACTCTCAG
TACAATCTGCTCTGATGCCGCATAGTTAAGCCAGTATCTGCTCCCTGCTTGTGTGTTGGAGGTCGCTGAG
TAGTGCGCGAGCAAAATTTAAGCTACAACAAGGCAAGGCTTGACCGACAATTGCATGAAGAATCTGCTTA
GGGTTAGGCGTTTTGCGCTGCTTCGCGATGTACGGGCCAGATATACGCGTTGACATTGATTATTGACTAG
TTATTAATAGTAATCAATTACGGGGTCATTAGTTCATAGCCCATATATGGAGTTCCGCGTTACATAACTT
ACGGTAAATGGCCCGCCTGGCTGACCGCCCAACGACCCCCGCCCATTGACGTCAATAATGACGTATGTTC
CCATAGTAACGCCAATAGGGACTTTCCATTGACGTCAATGGGTGGAGTATTTACGGTAAACTGCCCACTT
GGCAGTACATCAAGTGTATCATATGCCAAGTACGCCCCCTATTGACGTCAATGACGGTAAATGGCCCGCC
TGGCATTATGCCCAGTACATGACCTTATGGGACTTTCCTACTTGGCAGTACATCTACGTATTAGTCATCG
CTATTACCATGGTGATGCGGTTTTGGCAGTACATCAATGGGCGTGGATAGCGGTTTGACTCACGGGGATT
TCCAAGTCTCCACCCCATTGACGTCAATGGGAGTTTGTTTTGGCACCAAAATCAACGGGACTTTCCAAAA
TGTCGTAACAACTCCGCCCCATTGACGCAAATGGGCGGTAGGCGTGTACGGTGGGAGGTCTATATAAGCA
GCGCGTTTTGCCTGTACTGGGTCTCTCTGGTTAGACCAGATCTGAGCCTGGGAGCTCTCTGGCTAACTAG
GGAACCCACTGCTTAAGCCTCAATAAAGCTTGCCTTGAGTGCTTCAAGTAGTGTGTGCCCGTCTGTTGTG
TGACTCTGGTAACTAGAGATCCCTCAGACCCTTTTAGTCAGTGTGGAAAATCTCTAGCAGTGGCGCCCGA
ACAGGGACTTGAAAGCGAAAGGGAAACCAGAGGAGCTCTCTCGACGCAGGACTCGGCTTGCTGAAGCGCG
CACGGCAAGAGGCGAGGGGCGGCGACTGGTGAGTACGCCAAAAATTTTGACTAGCGGAGGCTAGAAGGAG
AGAGATGGGTGCGAGAGCGTCAGTATTAAGCGGGGGAGAATTAGATCGCGATGGGAAAAAATTCGGTTAA
GGCCAGGGGGAAAGAAAAAATATAAATTAAAACATATAGTATGGGCAAGCAGGGAGCTAGAACGATTCGC
AGTTAATCCTGGCCTGTTAGAAACATCAGAAGGCTGTAGACAAATACTGGGACAGCTACAACCATCCCTT
CAGACAGGATCAGAAGAACTTAGATCATTATATAATACAGTAGCAACCCTCTATTGTGTGCATCAAAGGA
TAGAGATAAAAGACACCAAGGAAGCTTTAGACAAGATAGAGGAAGAGCAAAACAAAAGTAAGACCACCGC
ACAGCAAGCGGCCGCTGATCTTCAGACCTGGAGGAGGAGATATGAGGGACAATTGGAGAAGTGAATTATA
TAAATATAAAGTAGTAAAAATTGAACCATTAGGAGTAGCACCCACCAAGGCAAAGAGAAGAGTGGTGCAG
AGAGAAAAAAGAGCAGTGGGAATAGGAGCTTTGTTCCTTGGGTTCTTGGGAGCAGCAGGAAGCACTATGG
GCGCAGCGTCAATGACGCTGACGGTACAGGCCAGACAATTATTGTCTGGTATAGTGCAGCAGCAGAACAA
TTTGCTGAGGGCTATTGAGGCGCAACAGCATCTGTTGCAACTCACAGTCTGGGGCATCAAGCAGCTCCAG
GCAAGAATCCTGGCTGTGGAAAGATACCTAAAGGATCAACAGCTCCTGGGGATTTGGGGTTGCTCTGGAA
AACTCATTTGCACCACTGCTGTGCCTTGGAATGCTAGTTGGAGTAATAAATCTCTGGAACAGATTTGGAA
TCACACGACCTGGATGGAGTGGGACAGAGAAATTAACAATTACACAAGCTTAATACACTCCTTAATTGAA
GAATCGCAAAACCAGCAAGAAAAGAATGAACAAGAATTATTGGAATTAGATAAATGGGCAAGTTTGTGGA
ATTGGTTTAACATAACAAATTGGCTGTGGTATATAAAATTATTCATAATGATAGTAGGAGGCTTGGTAGG
TTTAAGAATAGTTTTTGCTGTACTTTCTATAGTGAATAGAGTTAGGCAGGGATATTCACCATTATCGTTT
CAGACCCACCTCCCAACCCCGAGGGGACCCGACAGGCCCGAAGGAATAGAAGAAGAAGGTGGAGAGAGAG
ACAGAGACAGATCCATTCGATTAGTGAACGGATCGGCACTGCGTGCGCCAATTCTGCAGACAAATGGCAG
TATTCATCCACAATTTTAAAAGAAAAGGGGGGATTGGGGGGTACAGTGCAGGGGAAAGAATAGTAGACAT
AATAGCAACAGACATACAAACTAAAGAATTACAAAAACAAATTACAAAAATTCAAAATTTTCGGGTTTAT
TACAGGGACAGCAGAGATCCAGTTTGGTTAATTAAGCTAGCTAGGTCTTGAAAGGAGTGGGAATTGGCTC
CGGTGCCCGTCAGTGGGCAGAGCGCACATCGCCCACAGTCCCCGAGAAGTTGGGGGGAGGGGTCGGCAAT
TGATCCGGTGCCTAGAGAAGGTGGCGCGGGGTAAACTGGGAAAGTGATGTCGTGTACTGGCTCCGCCTTT
TTCCCGAGGGTGGGGGAGAACCGTATATAAGTGCAGTAGTCGCCGTGAACGTTCTTTTTCGCAACGGGTT
TGCCGCCAGAACACAGGACCGGTTAATCTGCGCTGCCACC
[384 nt withheld, positions 6271-6654]
GGAGGTGGATCAGGAGACTACAAGGATCACGACGGTGATTACAAGGACCACGATATCGACTACAAGGATG
ACGATGACAAGGAATTCGGATCTGGCGCCACGAATTTCTCGCTACTCAAGCAGGCCGGTGATGTCGAGGA
AAACCCTGGTCCTATGGTGTCTAGAAGCAAGGGCGAGGAGCTGTTCACCGGGGTGGTGCCCATCCTGGTC
GAGCTGGACGGCGACGTAAACGGCCACAAGTTCAGCGTGTCCGGCGAGGGCGAGGGCGATGCCACCTACG
GCAAGCTGACCCTGAAGTTCATCTGCACCACCGGCAAGCTGCCCGTGCCCTGGCCCACCCTCGTGACCAC
CCTGACCTACGGCGTGCAGTGCTTCAGCCGCTACCCCGACCACATGAAGCAGCACGACTTCTTCAAGTCC
GCCATGCCCGAAGGCTACGTCCAGGAGCGCACCATCTTCTTCAAGGACGACGGCAACTACAAGACCCGCG
CCGAGGTGAAGTTCGAGGGCGACACCCTGGTGAACCGCATCGAGCTGAAGGGCATCGACTTCAAGGAGGA
CGGCAACATCCTGGGGCACAAGCTGGAGTACAACTACAACAGCCACAACGTCTATATCATGGCCGACAAG
CAGAAGAACGGCATCAAGGTGAACTTCAAGATCCGCCACAACATCGAGGACGGCAGCGTGCAGCTCGCCG
ACCACTACCAGCAGAACACCCCCATCGGCGACGGCCCCGTGCTGCTGCCCGACAACCACTACCTGAGCAC
CCAGTCCGCCCTGAGCAAAGACCCCAACGAGAAGCGCGATCACATGGTCCTGCTGGAGTTCGTGACCGCC
GCCGGGATCACTCTCGGCATGGACGAGCTGTACAAGGGTTCAGGGGAGGGAAGAGGTTCCCTGCTCACAT
GCGGAGACGTAGAAGAGAATCCCGGACCCATGACCTCTAGAGAGTACAAGCCCACGGTGCGCCTCGCCAC
CCGCGACGACGTCCCCAGGGCCGTACGCACCCTCGCCGCCGCGTTCGCCGACTACCCCGCCACGCGCCAC
ACCGTCGATCCGGACCGCCACATCGAGCGGGTCACCGAGCTGCAAGAACTCTTCCTCACGCGCGTCGGGC
TCGACATCGGCAAGGTGTGGGTCGCGGACGACGGCGCCGCGGTGGCGGTCTGGACCACGCCGGAGAGCGT
CGAAGCGGGGGCGGTGTTCGCCGAGATCGGCCCGCGCATGGCCGAGTTGAGCGGTTCCCGGCTGGCCGCG
CAGCAACAGATGGAAGGCCTCCTGGCGCCGCACCGGCCCAAGGAGCCCGCGTGGTTCCTGGCCACCGTCG
GCGTCTCGCCCGACCACCAGGGCAAGGGTCTGGGCAGCGCCGTCGTGCTCCCCGGAGTGGAGGCGGCCGA
GCGCGCCGGGGTGCCCGCCTTCCTGGAGACCTCCGCGCCCCGCAACCTCCCCTTCTACGAGCGGCTCGGC
TTCACCGTCACCGCCGACGTCGAGGTGCCCGAAGGACCGCGCACCTGGTGCATGACCCGCAAGCCCGGTG
CCTGATTAATTAAGCTAGCTAATTCGATATCAAGCTTATCGATAATCAACCTCTGGATTACAAAATTTGT
GAAAGATTGACTGGTATTCTTAACTATGTTGCTCCTTTTACGCTATGTGGATACGCTGCTTTAATGCCTT
TGTATCATGCTATTGCTTCCCGTATGGCTTTCATTTTCTCCTCCTTGTATAAATCCTGGTTGCTGTCTCT
TTATGAGGAGTTGTGGCCCGTTGTCAGGCAACGTGGCGTGGTGTGCACTGTGTTTGCTGACGCAACCCCC
ACTGGTTGGGGCATTGCCACCACCTGTCAGCTCCTTTCCGGGACTTTCGCTTTCCCCCTCCCTATTGCCA
CGGCGGAACTCATCGCCGCCTGCCTTGCCCGCTGCTGGACAGGGGCTCGGCTGTTGGGCACTGACAATTC
CGTGGTGTTGTCGGGGAAATCATCGTCCTTTCCTTGGCTGCTCGCCTGTGTTGCCACCTGGATTCTGCGC
GGGACGTCCTTCTGCTACGTCCCTTCGGCCCTCAATCCAGCGGACCTTCCTTCCCGCGGCCTGCTGCCGG
CTCTGCGGCCTCTTCCGCGTCTTCGCCTTCGCCCTCAGACGAGTCGGATCTCCCTTTGGGCCGCCTCCCC
GCATCGATACCGTCGACCTCGAGACCTAGAAAAACATGGAGCAATCACAAGTAGCAATACAGCAGCTACC
AATGCTGATTGTGCCTGGCTAGAAGCACAAGAGGAGGAGGAGGTGGGTTTTCCAGTCACACCTCAGGTAC
CTTTAAGACCAATGACTTACAAGGCAGCTGTAGATCTTAGCCACTTTTTAAAAGAAAAGGGGGGACTGGA
AGGGCTAATTCACTCCCAACGAAGACAAGATATCCTTGATCTGTGGATCTACCACACACAAGGCTACTTC
CCTGATTGGCAGAACTACACACCAGGGCCAGGGATCAGATATCCACTGACCTTTGGATGGTGCTACAAGC
TAGTACCAGTTGAGCAAGAGAAGGTAGAAGAAGCCAATGAAGGAGAGAACACCCGCTTGTTACACCCTGT
GAGCCTGCATGGGATGGATGACCCGGAGAGAGAAGTATTAGAGTGGAGGTTTGACAGCCGCCTAGCATTT
CATCACATGGCCCGAGAGCTGCATCCGGACTGTACTGGGTCTCTCTGGTTAGACCAGATCTGAGCCTGGG
AGCTCTCTGGCTAACTAGGGAACCCACTGCTTAAGCCTCAATAAAGCTTGCCTTGAGTGCTTCAAGTAGT
GTGTGCCCGTCTGTTGTGTGACTCTGGTAACTAGAGATCCCTCAGACCCTTTTAGTCAGTGTGGAAAATC
TCTAGCAGGGCCCGTTTAAACCCGCTGATCAGCCTCGACTGTGCCTTCTAGTTGCCAGCCATCTGTTGTT
TGCCCCTCCCCCGTGCCTTCCTTGACCCTGGAAGGTGCCACTCCCACTGTCCTTTCCTAATAAAATGAGG
AAATTGCATCGCATTGTCTGAGTAGGTGTCATTCTATTCTGGGGGGTGGGGTGGGGCAGGACAGCAAGGG
GGAGGATTGGGAAGACAATAGCAGGCATGCTGGGGATGCGGTGGGCTCTATGGCTTCTGAGGCGGAAAGA
ACCAGCTGGGGCTCTAGGGGGTATCCCC
[124 nt withheld, positions 9833-9956]
C
[91 nt withheld, positions 9958-10048]
A
[49 nt withheld, positions 10050-10098]
CCTTTGACGTTGGAGTCCACGTTCTTT
[37 nt withheld, positions 10126-10162]
Features (pLannotate 1.2.2; 34 found; start..end, strand, type, name):
    113..442     +  promoter       SV40 promoter: SV40 enhancer and early promoter
    490..537     +  promoter       EM7 promoter: synthetic bacterial promoter&nbsp
    556..930     +  CDS            BleoR: antibiotic-binding protein; Sh ble from Streptoalloteichus hindustanus; confers resistance to bleomycin, phleomycin, and Zeocin™
    940..1065    +  CDS            ble (fragment): BLE_KLEPN - Experimental evidence at protein level: Swiss-Prot protein existence level 1. Binding protein with a strong affinity to the bleomycin family of antibiotics. Binds to CL990; an antimitotic-antibiotic compound. From Klebsiella pneumoniae.
   1060..1181    +  polyA_signal   SV40 poly(A) signal: SV40 polyadenylation signal
   1254..1270    -  protein_bind   lac operator: The lac repressor binds to the lac operator to inhibit transcription in E. coli. This inhibition can be relieved by adding lactose or isopropyl-β-D-thiogalactopyranoside (IPTG). lac repressor encoded by lacI
   1278..1308    -  promoter       lac promoter: promoter for the E. coli lac operon
   1323..1344    -  protein_bind   CAP binding site: CAP binding activates transcription in the presence of cAMP. E. coli catabolite activator protein
   1357..1449    -  CDS            lacI (fragment): lac repressor; lacI; The lac repressor binds to the lac operator to inhibit transcription in E. coli. This inhibition can be relieved by adding lactose or isopropyl-β-D-thiogalactopyranoside (IPTG).
   1632..2220    -  rep_origin     ori: high-copy-number ColE1/pMB1/pBR322/pUC origin of replication
   2391..3251    -  CDS            AmpR: β-lactamase; bla; confers resistance to ampicillin, carbenicillin, and related antibiotics
   3252..3356    -  promoter       AmpR promoter: bla
   3415..3467    -  misc_feature   bom (fragment): basis of mobility region from pBR322
   3622..4001    +  enhancer       CMV enhancer: human cytomegalovirus immediate early enhancer
   4002..4201    +  promoter       CMV promoter: human cytomegalovirus (CMV) immediate early promoter
   4219..4399    +  LTR            5' LTR (truncated): truncated 5' long terminal repeat (LTR) from HIV-1
   4446..4571    +  misc_feature   HIV-1 Ψ: packaging signal of human immunodeficiency virus type 1
   4555..4918    +  CDS            HIV-1 gag (fragment): gag protein from human immunodeficiency virus 1; gag
   5064..5297    +  misc_feature   RRE: The Rev response element (RRE) of HIV-1 allows for Rev-dependent mRNA export from the nucleus to the cytoplasm.
   5674..5774    +  CDS            Rev (fragment): human immunodeficiency virus 1 (HIV-1) Rev protein; rev; enhances nuclear export of unspliced and incompletely spliced viral mRNAs
   5824..5941    +  misc_feature   cPPT/CTS: central polypurine tract and central termination sequence of HIV-1
   5991..6009    +  CDS            small t antigen (fragment): SV40 (simian virus 40) small t antigen
   6035..6246    +  promoter       EF-1α core promoter: core promoter for human elongation factor EF-1α
   6271..6633    +  CDS            RPL22 (fragment) (sequence withheld): RL22_HUMAN - Experimental evidence at protein level: Swiss-Prot protein existence level 1. From Homo sapiens (Human).
   6715..6735    +  CDS            FLAG (fragment): FLAG® epitope tag, followed by an enterokinase cleavage site
   6808..7530    +  CDS            EGFP: EGFP is a basic (constitutively fluorescent) green fluorescent protein published in 1996, derived from Aequorea victoria. It is reported to be a rapidly-maturing weak dimer with moderate acid sensitivity.
   7606..8199    +  CDS            PuroR (fragment): puromycin N-acetyltransferase; pac from Streptomyces; confers resistance to puromycin
   8215..8238    +  misc_feature   MCS (fragment): pBluescript multiple cloning site
   8238..8826    +  misc_feature   WPRE: woodchuck hepatitis virus posttranscriptional regulatory element
   8763..9344    +  CDS            nef (fragment): NEF_HV1H2 - Experimental evidence at protein level: Swiss-Prot protein existence level 1. Extracellular Nef protein targets CD4(+) T-lymphocytes for apoptosis by interacting with CXCR4 surface receptors. From Human immunodeficiency virus type 1 group M subtype B (isolate HXB2) (HIV-1).
   9351..9531    +  LTR            5' LTR (truncated): truncated 5' long terminal repeat (LTR) from HIV-1
   9563..9787    +  polyA_signal   bGH poly(A) signal: bovine growth hormone polyadenylation signal
   9791..9812    +  promoter       SV40 promoter (fragment): SV40 enhancer and early promoter
   9833..99      +  rep_origin     f1 ori (across the origin) (sequence partly withheld): f1 bacteriophage origin of replication; arrow indicates direction of (+) strand synthesis
