[The description below was written by a language model from this plasmid's Addgene catalogue record and pLannotate feature annotations shown in this document.]
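Description:
P-Ef1a-RPL22-3XFlag-P2A-EGFP-T2A-Puro is a lentiviral transfer plasmid built on a pLV backbone (about 10.2 kb) for stable expression of epitope-tagged human ribosomal protein RPL22 in mammalian cells. In bacteria it replicates from a high-copy ColE1/pUC-type origin and is selected with ampicillin through the β-lactamase gene. An f1 origin is also present. Outside the viral region the backbone carries an SV40/EM7-driven bleomycin/Zeocin resistance cassette with an SV40 polyadenylation signal. The viral genome is transcribed from a CMV enhancer/promoter fused to a truncated HIV-1 5' LTR, a hybrid arrangement typical of Tat-independent packaging systems. It contains the Ψ packaging signal with a partial gag sequence, the RRE for Rev-dependent nuclear export, and the cPPT/CTS. A WPRE to boost transcript expression, a truncated 3' LTR and a bGH polyadenylation signal follow the payload.

The payload is a single open reading frame driven by the EF-1α core promoter. It encodes RPL22 fused to a 3xFLAG tag according to the construct name, although the annotation detects only a FLAG fragment. EGFP and then puromycin N-acetyltransferase follow, separated by the P2A and T2A self-cleaving peptides named in the title; these were not annotated by the automated tool. Although the purpose line calls RPL22 "FLAG and EGFP tagged", ribosomal skipping at the 2A sites should yield FLAG-tagged RPL22, free EGFP for visualising transduced cells, and the puromycin marker for selecting them as separate proteins. FLAG-tagged RPL22 incorporates into ribosomes, which allows affinity purification of ribosome-bound mRNA. This fits the associated publication on cell type-specific gene expression profiling in stem cell-derived neural models.
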