Addgene plasmid #170318: P-Ef1a-RPL22-3XFlag-P2A-EGFP-T2A-Puro
Purpose: Expresses FLAG and EGFP tagged RPL22, puromycin resistance
Depositing lab: Hemali Phatnani. Depositing organization: New York Genome Center. Publication: Cell Type-Specific In Vitro Gene Expression Profiling of Stem Cell-Derived Neural Models. Gregory JA, Hoelzli E, Abdelaal R, Braine C, Cuevas M, Halpern M, Barretto N, Schrode N, Akbalik G, Kang K, Cheng E, Bowles K, Lotz S, Goderie S, Karch CM, Temple S, Goate A, Brennand KJ, Phatnani H. Cells. 2020 Jun 5;9(6). pii: cells9061406. doi: 10.3390/cells9061406. PubMed 32516938.
Backbone
  Vector backbone: pLV
  Vector type: Lentiviral
Growth in bacteria
  Bacterial resistance: Ampicillin, 100 μg/mL
  Growth temperature: 30°C
  Growth strain: NEB Stable
  Copy number: Unknown
Gene/Insert
  Gene/Insert name: RPL22
  Species: H. sapiens (human)
  Mutation: None
  Entrez Gene: RPL22 (a.k.a. EAP, HBP15, HBP15/L22, L22)
  Cloning method: Restriction Enzyme; 5′ cloning site Unknown (unknown if destroyed); 3′ cloning site Unknown (unknown if destroyed)
Terms and licenses: Academic/Nonprofit Terms; Industry Terms: Not Available to Industry
How to cite: P-Ef1a-RPL22-3XFlag-P2A-EGFP-T2A-Puro was a gift from Hemali Phatnani (Addgene plasmid # 170318 ; http://n2t.net/addgene:170318 ; RRID:Addgene_170318)
